>Addgene plasmid #172979 | pINDUCER21-puro_TAOK2 | addgene full sequence | sequence record 340531 | Addgene NGS Result
TGGAAGGGCTAATTCACTCCCAAAGAAGACAAGATATCCTTGATCTGTGGATCTACCACACACAAGGCTA
CTTCCCTGATTAGCAGAACTACACACCAGGGCCAGGGGTCAGATATCCACTGACCTTTGGATGGTGCTAC
AAGCTAGTACCAGTTGAGCCAGATAAGGTAGAAGAGGCCAATAAAGGAGAGAACACCAGCTTGTTACACC
CTGTGAGCCTGCATGGGATGGATGACCCGGAGAGAGAAGTGTTAGAGTGGAGGTTTGACAGCCGCCTAGC
ATTTCATCACGTGGCCCGAGAGCTGCATCCGGAGTACTTCAAGAACTGCTGATATCGAGCTTGCTACAAG
GGACTTTCCGCTGGGGACTTTCCAGGGAGGCGTGGCCTGGGCGGGACTGGGGAGTGGCGAGCCCTCAGAT
CCTGCATATAAGCAGCTGCTTTTTGCCTGTACTGGGTCTCTCTGGTTAGACCAGATCTGAGCCTGGGAGC
TCTCTGGCTAACTAGGGAACCCACTGCTTAAGCCTCAATAAAGCTTGCCTTGAGTGCTTCAAGTAGTGTG
TGCCCGTCTGTTGTGTGACTCTGGTAACTAGAGATCCCTCAGACCCTTTTAGTCAGTGTGGAAAATCTCT
AGCAGTGGCGCCCGAACAGGGACTTGAAAGCGAAAGGGAAACCAGAGGAGCTCTCTCGACGCAGGACTCG
GCTTGCTGAAGCGCGCACGGCAAGAGGCGAGGGGCGGCGACTGGTGAGTACGCCAAAAATTTTGACTAGC
GGAGGCTAGAAGGAGAGAGATGGGTGCGAGAGCGTCAGTATTAAGCGGGGGAGAATTAGATCGCGATGGG
AAAAAATTCGGTTAAGGCCAGGGGGAAAGAAAAAATATAAATTAAAACATATAGTATGGGCAAGCAGGGA
GCTAGAACGATTCGCAGTTAATCCTGGCCTGTTAGAAACATCAGAAGGCTGTAGACAAATACTGGGACAG
CTACAACCATCCCTTCAGACAGGATCAGAAGAACTTAGATCATTATATAATACAGTAGCAACCCTCTATT
GTGTGCATCAAAGGATAGAGATAAAAGACACCAAGGAAGCTTTAGACAAGATAGAGGAAGAGCAAAACAA
AAGTAAGACCACCGCACAGCAAGCGGCCGGCCGCTGATCTTCAGACCTGGAGGAGGAGATATGAGGGACA
ATTGGAGAAGTGAATTATATAAATATAAAGTAGTAAAAATTGAACCATTAGGAGTAGCACCCACCAAGGC
AAAGAGAAGAGTGGTGCAGAGAGAAAAAAGAGCAGTGGGAATAGGAGCTTTGTTCCTTGGGTTCTTGGGA
GCAGCAGGAAGCACTATGGGCGCAGCGTCAATGACGCTGACGGTACAGGCCAGACAATTATTGTCTGGTA
TAGTGCAGCAGCAGAACAATTTGCTGAGGGCTATTGAGGCGCAACAGCATCTGTTGCAACTCACAGTCTG
GGGCATCAAGCAGCTCCAGGCAAGAATCCTGGCTGTGGAAAGATACCTAAAGGATCAACAGCTCCTGGGG
ATTTGGGGTTGCTCTGGAAAACTCATTTGCACCACTGCTGTGCCTTGGAATGCTAGTTGGAGTAATAAAT
CTCTGGAACAGATTTGGAATCACACGACCTGGATGGAGTGGGACAGAGAAATTAACAATTACACAAGCTT
AATACACTCCTTAATTGAAGAATCGCAAAACCAGCAAGAAAAGAATGAACAAGAATTATTGGAATTAGAT
AAATGGGCAAGTTTGTGGAATTGGTTTAACATAACAAATTGGCTGTGGTATATAAAATTATTCATAATGA
TAGTAGGAGGCTTGGTAGGTTTAAGAATAGTTTTTGCTGTACTTTCTATAGTGAATAGAGTTAGGCAGGG
ATATTCACCATTATCGTTTCAGACCCACCTCCCAACCCCGAGGGGACCCGACAGGCCCGAAGGAATAGAA
GAAGAAGGTGGAGAGAGAGACAGAGACAGATCCATTCGATTAGTGAACGGATCTCGACGGTATCGCCGAA
TTCACAAATGGCAGTATTCATCCACAATTTTAAAAGAAAAGGGGGGATTGGGGGGTACAGTGCAGGGGAA
AGAATAGTAGACATAATAGCAACAGACATACAAACTAAAGAATTACAAAAACAAATTACAAAAATTCAAA
ATTTTCGGGTTTATTACAGGGACAGCAGAGATCCAGTTTGGACTAGGATCCTTTACCACTCCCTATCAGT
GATAGAGAAAAGTGAAAGTCGAGTTTACCACTCCCTATCAGTGATAGAGAAAAGTGAAAGTCGAGTTTAC
CACTCCCTATCAGTGATAGAGAAAAGTGAAAGTCGAGTTTACCACTCCCTATCAGTGATAGAGAAAAGTG
AAAGTCGAGTTTACCACTCCCTATCAGTGATAGAGAAAAGTGAAAGTCGAGTTTACCACTCCCTATCAGT
GATAGAGAAAAGTGAAAGTCGAGTTTACCACTCCCTATCAGTGATAGAGAAAAGTGAAAGTCGAGCTCGG
TACCCGGGTCGAGGTAGGCGTGTACGGTGGGAGGCCTATATAAGCAGAGCTCGTTTAGTGAACCGTCAGA
TCGCCTGGAGACGCCATCCACGCTGTTTTGACCTCCATAGAAGACACCGGGACCGATCCAGCCTCCGCGG
CCCCGAACTAGTCCAGTGTGGTGGAATTCTGCAGATATCAACAAGTTTGTACAAAAAAGCAGGCTCCACC
ATGCCAGCTGGGGGCCGGGCCGGGAGCCTGAAGGACCCAGATGTGGCTGAGCTCTTCTTCAAGGATGACC
CAGAAAAGCTCTTCTCTGACCTCCGGGAAATTGGCCATGGCAGCTTTGGAGCCGTATACTTTGCCCGGGA
TGTCCGGAATAGTGAGGTGGTGGCCATCAAGAAGATGTCCTACAGTGGGAAGCAGTCCAATGAGAAATGG
CAAGACATCATCAAGGAGGTGCGGTTCTTACAGAAGCTCCGGCATCCCAACACCATTCAGTACCGGGGCT
GTTACCTGAGGGAGCACACGGCTTGGCTGGTAATGGAGTATTGCCTGGGCTCAGCTTCTGACCTTCTAGA
AGTGCACAAGAAACCCCTTCAGGAGGTAGAGATCGCAGCTGTGACCCACGGGGCGCTTCAGGGCCTGGCA
TATCTGCACTCCCACAACATGATCCATAGGGATGTGAAGGCTGGAAACATCCTGCTGTCAGAGCCAGGGT
TAGTGAAGCTAGGGGACTTTGGTTCTGCGTCCATCATGGCACCTGCCAACTCCTTCGTGGGCACCCCATA
CTGGATGGCACCCGAGGTGATCCTGGCCATGGATGAGGGGCAGTACGATGGCAAAGTGGACGTCTGGTCC
TTGGGGATAACCTGCATCGAGCTGGCTGAACGGAAACCACCGCTCTTTAACATGAATGCGATGAGTGCCT
TATACCACATTGCACAGAACGAATCCCCCGTGCTCCAGTCAGGACACTGGTCTGAGTACTTCCGGAATTT
TGTCGACTCCTGTCTTCAGAAAATCCCTCAAGACAGACCAACCTCAGAGGTTCTCCTGAAGCACCGCTTT
GTGCTCCGGGAGCGGCCACCCACAGTCATCATGGACCTGATCCAGAGGACCAAGGATGCCGTGCGGGAGC
TGGACAACCTGCAGTACCGCAAGATGAAGAAGATCCTGTTCCAAGAGGCACCCAACGGCCCTGGTGCCGA
GGCCCCAGAGGAGGAAGAGGAGGCCGAGCCCTACATGCACCGGGCCGGGACTCTGACCAGCCTCGAGAGT
AGCCACTCAGTGCCCAGCATGTCCATCAGCGCCTCCAGCCAGAGCAGCTCCGTCAACAGCCTAGCAGATG
CCTCAGACAACGAGGAAGAGGAGGAGGAGGAGGAGGAAGAGGAGGAGGAGGAAGAAGGCCCTGAAGCCCG
GGAGATGGCCATGATGCAGGAGGGGGAGCACACAGTCACCTCTCACAGCTCCATTATCCACCGGCTGCCG
GGCTCTGACAACCTATATGATGACCCCTACCAGCCAGAGATAACCCCCAGCCCTCTCCAGCCGCCTGCAG
CCCCAGCTCCCACTTCCACCACCTCTTCCGCCCGCCGCCGGGCCTACTGCCGTAACCGAGACCACTTTGC
CACCATCCGAACCGCCTCCCTGGTCAGCCGTCAGATCCAGGAGCATGAGCAGGACTCTGCGCTGCGGGAG
CAGCTGAGCGGCTATAAGCGGATGCGACGACAGCACCAGAAGCAGCTGCTGGCCCTGGAGTCACGGCTGA
GGGGTGAACGGGAGGAGCACAGTGCACGGCTGCAGCGGGAGCTTGAGGCGCAGCGGGCTGGCTTTGGGGC
AGAGGCAGAAAAGCTGGCCCGGCGGCACCAGGCCATAGGTGAGAAGGAGGCACGAGCTGCCCAGGCCGAG
GAGCGGAAGTTCCAGCAGCACATCCTTGGGCAGCAGAAGAAGGAGCTGGCTGCCCTGCTGGAGGCACAGA
AGCGGACCTACAAACTTCGCAAGGAACAGCTGAAGGAGGAGCTCCAGGAGAACCCCAGCACTCCCAAGCG
GGAGAAGGCCGAGTGGCTGCTGCGGCAGAAGGAGCAGCTCCAGCAGTGCCAGGCGGAGGAGGAAGCAGGG
CTGCTGCGGCGGCAGCGCCAGTACTTTGAGCTGCAGTGTCGCCAGTACAAGCGCAAGATGTTGCTGGCTC
GGCACAGCCTGGACCAGGACCTGCTGCGGGAGGACCTGAACAAGAAGCAGACCCAGAAGGACTTGGAGTG
TGCACTGCTGCTTCGGCAGCACGAGGCCACGCGGGAGCTGGAGCTGCGGCAGCTCCAGGCCGTGCAGCGC
ACGCGGGCTGAGCTCACCCGCCTGCAGCACCAGACGGAGCTGGGCAACCAGCTGGAGTACAACAAGCGGC
GTGAGCAAGAGTTGCGGCAGAAGCATGCGGCCCAGGTTCGCCAGCAGCCCAAGAGCCTCAAAGTACGTGC
AGGCCAGCGCCCCCCGGGCCTTCCACTCCCCATTCCTGGGGCTCTGGGCCCACCCAACACAGGCACCCCT
ATAGAACAGCAGCCCTGCTCACCTGGCCAGGAGGCAGTCCTGGACCAAAGAATGCTTGGCGAGGAGGAGG
AAGCAGTTGGAGAGAGAAGGATTCTGGGAAAGGAAGGGGCCACTTTGGAGCCCAAGCAGCAGAGGATTCT
GGGGGAAGAATCAGGAGCCCCTAGTCCCAGTCCACAAAAACATGGGAGCCTGGTTGATGAGGAAGTTTGG
GGTCTGCCTGAGGAGATAGAGGAGCTTAGGGTGCCCTCCCTTGTACCCCAGGAGAGGAGCATTGTTGGCC
AGGAGGAGGCTGGGACATGGAGCTTGTGGGGGAAGGAGGATGAGAGTCTTCTGGATGAGGAGTTTGAGCT
TGGCTGGGTCCAGGGCCCAGCACTGACTCCCGTCCCTGAGGAGGAGGAAGAAGAGGAAGAGGGGGCTCCG
ATTGGGACCCCTAGGGATCCTGGAGATGGTTGTCCTTCCCCCGACATCCCTCCTGAACCCCCTCCAACAC
ACCTGAGGCCCTGCCCTGCCAGCCAGCTCCCTGGACTCCTGTCCCATGGCCTCCTGGCCGGCCTCTCCTT
TGCAGTGGGGTCCTCCTCTGGCCTCCTGCCCCTCCTGCTGCTGCTGCTGCTTCCATTGCTGGCAGCCCAG
GGTGGGGGTGGCCTGCAGGCAGCGCTGCTGGCCCTTGAGGTGGGGCTGGTGGGTCTGGGGGCCTCCTACC
TGCTCCTTTGTACAGCCCTGCACCTGCCCTCCAGTCTTTTCCTACTCCTGGCCCAGGGTACCGCACTGGG
GGCCGTCCTGGGCCTGAGCTGGCGCCGAGGCCTCATGGGTGTTCCCCTGGGCCTTGGAGCTGCCTGGCTC
TTAGCTTGGCCAGGCCTAGCTCTACCTCTGGTGGCTATGGCAGCGGGGGGCAGATGGGTGCGGCAGCAGG
GCCCCCGGGTGCGCCGGGGCATATCTCGACTCTGGTTGCGGGTTCTGCTGCGCCTGTCACCCATGGCCTT
CCGGGCCCTGCAGGGCTGTGGGGCTGTGGGGGACCGGGGTCTGTTTGCACTGTACCCCAAAACCAACAAG
GATGGCTTCCGCAGCCGCCTGCCCGTCCCTGGGCCCCGGCGGCGTAATCCCCGCACCACCCAACACCCAT
TAGCTCTGTTGGCAAGGGTCTGGGTCCTGTGCAAGGGCTGGAACTGGCGTCTGGCACGGGCCAGCCAGGG
TTTAGCATCCCACTTGCCCCCGTGGGCCATCCACACACTGGCCAGCTGGGGCCTGCTTCGGGGTGAACGG
CCCACCCGAATCCCCCGGCTACTACCACGCAGCCAGCGCCAGCTAGGGCCCCCTGCCTCCCGCCAGCCAC
TGCCAGGGACTCTAGCCGGGCGGAGGTCACGCACCCGCCAGTCCCGGGCCCTGCCCCCCTGGAGGGACCC
AGCTTTCTTGTACAAAGTGGTTGATATCCAGCACAGTGGCGGCCGCTCGAGTCTAGAGGGCCCGCGGTTC
GAAGACTACAAAGACCATGACGGTGATTATAAAGATCATGACATCGATTACAAGGATGACGATGACAAGT
AGGTAAGTGATTCGAATACCCATACGACGTCCCAGACTACGCTTAGTAATGATTAATTAAACTAGAAATT
CTACCGGGTAGGGGAGGCGCTTTTCCCAAGGCAGTCTGGAGTAACCCACCCAAGATCTGGCCTCCGCGCC
GGGTTTTGGCGCCTCCCGCGGGCGCCCCCCTCCTCACGGCGAGCCGCGTAAGATCTGGCCTCCGCGCCGG
GTTTTGGCGCCTCCCGCGGGCGCCCCCCTCCTCACGGCGAGCCTAGTCGTGAGGCTCCGGTGCCCGTCAG
TGGGCAGAGCGCACATCGCCCACAGTCCCCGAGAAGTTGGGGGGAGGGGTCGGCAATTGAACCGGTGCCT
AGAGAAGGTGGCGCGGGGTAAACTGGGAAAGTGATGTCGTGTACTGGCTCCGCCTTTTTCCCGAGGGTGG
GGGAGAACCGTATATAAGTGCAGTAGTCGCCGTGAACGTTCTTTTTCGCAACGGGTTTGCCGCCAGAACA
CAGGTAAGTGCCGTGTGTGGTTCCCGCGGGCCTGGCCTCTTTACGGGTTATGGCCCTTGCGTGCCTTGAA
TTACTTCCACCTGGCTGCAGTACGTGATTCTTGATCCCGAGCTTCGGGTTGGAAGTGGGTGGGAGAGTTC
GAGGCCTTGCGCTTAAGGAGCCCCTTCGCCTCGTGCTTGAGTTGAGGCCTGGCCTGGGCGCTGGGGCCGC
CGCGTGCGAATCTGGTGGCACCTTCGCGCCTGTCTCGCTGCTTTCGATAAGTCTCTAGCCATTTAAAATT
TTTGATGACCTGCTGCGACGCTTTTTTTCTGGCAAGATAGTCTTGTAAATGCGGGCCAAGATCTGCACAC
TGGTATTTCGGTTTTTGGGGCCGCGGGCGGCGACGGGGCCCGTGCGTCCCAGCGCACATGTTCGGCGAGG
CGGGGCCTGCGAGCGCGGCCACCGAGAATCGGACGGGGGTAGTCTCAAGCTGGCCGGCCTGCTCTGGTGC
CTGGCCTCGCGCCGCCGTGTATCGCCCCGCCCTGGGCGGCAAGGCTGGCCCGGTCGGCACCAGTTGCGTG
AGCGGAAAGATGGCCGCTTCCCGGCCCTGCTGCAGGGAGCTCAAAATGGAGGACGCGGCGCTCGGGAGAG
CGGGCGGGTGAGTCACCCACACAAAGGAAAAGGGCCTTTCCGTCCTCAGCCGTCGCTTCATGTGACTCCA
CGGAGTACCGGGCGCCGTCCAGGCACCTCGATTAGTTCTCGAGCTTTTGGAGTACGTCGTCTTTAGGTTG
GGGGGAGGGGTTTTATGCGATGGAGTTTCCCCACACTGAGTGGGTGGAGACTGAAGTTAGGCCAGCTTGG
CACTTGATGTAATTCTCCTTGGAATTTGCCCTTTTTGAGTTTGGATCTTGGTTCATTCTCAAGCCTCAGA
CAGTGGTTCAAAGTTTTTTTCTTCCATTTCAGGTGTCGTGAAGCGGCCGCCATGCTAGTAAATTGTCCGC
TAAATTCTGGCCGTTTTTGGCTTTTTTGTTAGACGGATCCATAACTTCGTATAATGTATGCTATACGAAG
TTATGCCACCATGTCTAGACTGGACAAGAGCAAAGTCATAAACGGAGCTCTGGAATTACTCAATGGTGTC
GGTATCGAAGGCCTGACGACAAGGAAACTCGCTCAAAAGCTGGGAGTTGAGCAGCCTACCCTGTACTGGC
ACGTGAAGAACAAGCGGGCCCTGCTCGATGCCCTGCCAATCGAGATGCTGGACAGGCATCATACCCACTT
CTGCCCCCTGGAAGGCGAGTCATGGCAAGACTTTCTGCGGAACAACGCCAAGTCATACCGCTGTGCTCTC
CTCTCACATCGCGACGGGGCTAAAGTGCATCTCGGCACCCGCCCAACAGAGAAACAGTACGAAACCCTGG
AAAATCAGCTCGCGTTCCTGTGTCAGCAAGGCTTCTCCCTGGAGAACGCACTGTACGCTCTGTCCGCCGT
GGGCCACTTTACACTGGGCTGCGTATTGGAGGAACAGGAGCATCAAGTAGCAAAAGAGGAAAGAGAGACA
CCTACCACCGATTCTATGCCCCCACTTCTGAGACAAGCAATTGAGCTGTTCGACCGGCAGGGAGCCGAAC
CTGCCTTCCTTTTCGGCCTGGAACTAATCATATGTGGCCTGGAGAAACAGCTAAAGTGCGAAAGCGGCGG
GCCGACCGACGCCCTTGACGATTTTGACTTAGACATGCTCCCAGCCGATGCCCTTGACGACTTTGACCTT
GATATGCTGCCTGCTGACGCTCTTGACGATTTTGACCTTGACATGCTCCCCGGGTAACTAAGTAAGGATC
CGCGGCCGCACTAGAGGAATTCCGCCCCTCTCCCCCCCCCCCCTCTCCCTCCCCCCCCCCTAACGTTACT
GGCCGAAGCCGCTTGGAATAAGGCCGGTGTGCGTTTGTCTATATGTTATTTTCCACCATATTGCCGTCTT
TTGGCAATGTGAGGGCCCGGAAACCTGGCCCTGTCTTCTTGACGAGCATTCCTAGGGGTCTTTCCCCTCT
CGCCAAAGGAATGCAAGGTCTGTTGAATGTCGTGAAGGAAGCAGTTCCTCTGGAAGCTTCTTGAAGACAA
ACAACGTCTGTAGCGACCCTTTGCAGGCAGCGGAACCCCCCACCTGGCGACAGGTGCCTCTGCGGCCAAA
AGCCACGTGTATAAGATACACCTGCAAAGGCGGCACAACCCCAGTGCCACGTTGTGAGTTGGATAGTTGT
GGAAAGAGTCAAATGGCTCTCCTCAAGCGTATTCAACAAGGGGCTGAAGGATGCCCAGAAGGTACCCCAT
TGTATGGGATCTGATCTGGGGCCTCGGTGCACATGCTTTACATGTGTTTAGTCGAGGTTAAAAAAACGTC
TAGGCCCCCCGAACCACGGGGACGTGGTTTTCCTTTGAAAAACACGATGATAAGCTTGCCACAACCCACA
AGGAGACGACCTTCCATGACCGAGTACAAGCCCACGGTGCGCCTCGCCACCCGCGACGACGTCCCCCGGG
CCGTACGCACCCTCGCCGCCGCGTTCGCCGACTACCCCGCCACGCGCCACACCGTCGACCCGGACCGCCA
CATCGAGCGGGTCACCGAGCTGCAAGAACTCTTCCTCACGCGCGTCGGGCTCGACATCGGCAAGGTGTGG
GTCGCGGACGACGGCGCCGCGGTGGCGGTCTGGACCACGCCGGAGAGCGTCGAAGCGGGGGCGGTGTTCG
CCGAGATCGGCCCGCGCATGGCCGAGTTGAGCGGTTCCCGGCTGGCCGCGCAGCAACAGATGGAAGGCCT
CCTGGCGCCGCACCGGCCCAAGGAGCCCGCGTGGTTCCTGGCCACCGTCGGCGTCTCGCCCGACCACCAG
GGCAAGGGTCTGGGCAGCGCCGTCGTGCTCCCCGGAGTGGAGGCGGCCGAGCGCGCCGGGGTGCCCGCCT
TCCTGGAGACCTCCGCGCCCCGCAACCTCCCCTTCTACGAGCGGCTCGGCTTCACCGTCACCGCCGACGT
CGAGGTGCCCGAAGGACCGCGCACCTGGTGCATGACCCGCAAGCCCGGTGCCTGAGCATGCCCGACGGCG
AGGATCTCGTCGTGACCCATGGCGATGCCTGCTTGCCGAATATCATGGTGGAAAATGGCCGCTTTTCTGG
ATTCATCGACTGTGGCCGGCTGGGTGTGGCGGACCGCTATCAGGACATAGCGTTGGCTACCCGTGATATT
GCTGAAGAGCTTGGCGGCGAATGGGCTGACCGCTTCCTCGTGCTTTACGGTATCGCCGCTCCCGATTCGC
AGCGCATCGCCTTCTATCGCCTTCTTGACGAGTTCTTCTGATGTACAAGTAAAGCGGCCGCGACTCTAGA
TCATAATCAGCCATACCACATTTGTAGAGGTTTTACTTGCTTTAAAAAACCTCCCACACCTCCCCCTGAA
CCTGAAACATAAAATGAATGCAATTGTTGTTGTTTAGTCCCTCCCAATTCGATATCAAGCTTATCGCGAT
AGATCCTAATCAACCTCTGGATTACAAAATTTGTGAAAGATTGACTGGTATTCTTAACTATGTTGCTCCT
TTTACGCTATGTGGATACGCTGCTTTAATGCCTTTGTATCATGCTATTGCTTCCCGTATGGCTTTCATTT
TCTCCTCCTTGTATAAATCCTGGTTGCTGTCTCTTTATGAGGAGTTGTGGCCCGTTGTCAGGCAACGTGG
CGTGGTGTGCACTGTGTTTGCTGACGCAACCCCCACTGGTTGGGGCATTGCCACCACCTGTCAGCTCCTT
TCCGGGACTTTCGCTTTCCCCCTCCCTATTGCCACGGCGGAACTCATCGCCGCCTGCCTTGCCCGCTGCT
GGACAGGGGCTCGGCTGTTGGGCACTGACAATTCCGTGGTGTTGTCGGGGAAATCATCGTCCTTTCCTTG
GCTGCTCGCCTGTGTTGCCACCTGGATTCTGCGCGGGACGTCCTTCTGCTACGTCCCTTCGGCCCTCAAT
CCAGCGGACCTTCCTTCCCGCGGCCTGCTGCCGGCTCTGCGGCCTCTTCCGCGTCTTCGCCTTCGCCCTC
AGACGAGTCGGATCTCCCTTTGGGCCGCCTCCCCGCCTGAGATCCTTTAAGACCAATGACTTACAAGGCA
GCTGTAGATCTTAGCCACTTTTTAAAAGAAAAGGGGGGACTGGAAGGGCTAATTCACTCCCAACGAAGAC
AAGATCTGCTTTTTGCTTGTACTGGGTCTCTCTGGTTAGACCAGATCTGAGCCTGGGAGCTCTCTGGCTA
ACTAGGGAACCCACTGCTTAAGCCTCAATAAAGCTTGCCTTGAGTGCTTCAAGTAGTGTGTGCCCGTCTG
TTGTGTGACTCTGGTAACTAGAGATCCCTCAGACCCTTTTAGTCAGTGTGGAAAATCTCTAGCAGTAGTA
GTTCATGTCATCTTATTATTCAGTATTTATAACTTGCAAAGAAATGAATATCAGAGAGTGAGAGGCCCGG
GTTAATTAAGGAAAGGGCTAGATCATTCTTGAAGACGAAAGGGCCTCGTGATACGCCTATTTTTATAGGT
TAATGTCATGATAATAATGGTTTCTTAGACGTCAGGTGGCACTTTTCGGGGAAATGTGCGCGGAACCCCT
ATTTGTTTATTTTTCTAAATACATTCAAATATGTATCCGCTCATGAGACAATAACCCTGATAAATGCTTC
AATAATATTGAAAAAGGAAGAGTATGAGTATTCAACATTTCCGTGTCGCCCTTATTCCCTTTTTTGCGGC
ATTTTGCCTTCCTGTTTTTGCTCACCCAGAAACGCTGGTGAAAGTAAAAGATGCTGAAGATCAGTTGGGT
GCACGAGTGGGTTACATCGAACTGGATCTCAACAGCGGTAAGATCCTTGAGAGTTTTCGCCCCGAAGAAC
GTTTTCCAATGATGAGCACTTTTAAAGTTCTGCTATGTGGCGCGGTATTATCCCGTGTTGACGCCGGGCA
AGAGCAACTCGGTCGCCGCATACACTATTCTCAGAATGACTTGGTTGAGTACTCACCAGTCACAGAAAAG
CATCTTACGGATGGCATGACAGTAAGAGAATTATGCAGTGCTGCCATAACCATGAGTGATAACACTGCGG
CCAACTTACTTCTGACAACGATCGGAGGACCGAAGGAGCTAACCGCTTTTTTGCACAACATGGGGGATCA
TGTAACTCGCCTTGATCGTTGGGAACCGGAGCTGAATGAAGCCATACCAAACGACGAGCGTGACACCACG
ATGCCTGTAGCAATGGCAACAACGTTGCGCAAACTATTAACTGGCGAACTACTTACTCTAGCTTCCCGGC
AACAATTAATAGACTGGATGGAGGCGGATAAAGTTGCAGGACCACTTCTGCGCTCGGCCCTTCCGGCTGG
CTGGTTTATTGCTGATAAATCTGGAGCCGGTGAGCGTGGGTCTCGCGGTATCATTGCAGCACTGGGGCCA
GATGGTAAGCCCTCCCGTATCGTAGTTATCTACACGACGGGGAGTCAGGCAACTATGGATGAACGAAATA
GACAGATCGCTGAGATAGGTGCCTCACTGATTAAGCATTGGTAACTGTCAGACCAAGTTTACTCATATAT
ACTTTAGATTGATTTAAAACTTCATTTTTAATTTAAAAGGATCTAGGTGAAGATCCTTTTTGATAATCTC
ATGACCAAAATCCCTTAACGTGAGTTTTCGTTCCACTGAGCGTCAGACCCCGTAGAAAAGATCAAAGGAT
CTTCTTGAGATCCTTTTTTTCTGCGCGTAATCTGCTGCTTGCAAACAAAAAAACCACCGCTACCAGCGGT
GGTTTGTTTGCCGGATCAAGAGCTACCAACTCTTTTTCCGAAGGTAACTGGCTTCAGCAGAGCGCAGATA
CCAAATACTGTTCTTCTAGTGTAGCCGTAGTTAGGCCACCACTTCAAGAACTCTGTAGCACCGCCTACAT
ACCTCGCTCTGCTAATCCTGTTACCAGTGGCTGCTGCCAGTGGCGATAAGTCGTGTCTTACCGGGTTGGA
CTCAAGACGATAGTTACCGGATAAGGCGCAGCGGTCGGGCTGAACGGGGGGTTCGTGCACACAGCCCAGC
TTGGAGCGAACGACCTACACCGAACTGAGATACCTACAGCGTGAGCTATGAGAAAGCGCCACGCTTCCCG
AAGGGAGAAAGGCGGACAGGTATCCGGTAAGCGGCAGGGTCGGAACAGGAGAGCGCACGAGGGAGCTTCC
AGGGGGAAACGCCTGGTATCTTTATAGTCCTGTCGGGTTTCGCCACCTCTGACTTGAGCGTCGATTTTTG
TGATGCTCGTCAGGGGGGCGGAGCCTATGGAAAAACGCCAGCAACGCGGCCTTTTTACGGTTCCTGGCCT
TTTGCTGGCCTTTTGCTCACATGTTCTTTCCTGCGTTATCCCCTGATTCTGTGGATAACCGTATTACCGC
CTTTGAGTGAGCTGATACCGCTCGCCGCAGCCGAACGACCGAGCGCAGCGAGTCAGTGAGCGAGGAAGCG
GAAGAGCGCCCAATACGCAAACCGCCTCTCCCCGCGCGTTGGCCGATTCATTAATGCAGCAAGCTCATGG
CTGACTAATTTTTTTTATTTATGCAGAGGCCGAGGCCGCCTCGGCCTCTGAGCTATTCCAGAAGTAGTGA
GGAGGCTTTTTTGGAGGCCTAGGCTTTTGCAAAAAGCTCCCCGTGGCACGACAGGTTTCCCGACTGGAAA
GCGGGCAGTGAGCGCAACGCAATTAATGTGAGTTAGCTCACTCATTAGGCACCCCAGGCTTTACACTTTA
TGCTTCCGGCTCGTATGTTGTGTGGAATTGTGAGCGGATAACAATTTCACACAGGAAACAGCTATGACAT
GATTACGAATTTCACAAATAAAGCATTTTTTTCACTGCATTCTAGTTGTGGTTTGTCCAAACTCATCAAT
GTATCTTATCATGTCTGGATCAACTGGATAACTCAAGCTAACCAAAATCATCCCAAACTTCCCACCCCAT
ACCCTATTACCACTGCCAATTACCTGTGGTTTCATTTACTCTAAACCTGTGATTCCTCTGAATTATTTTC
ATTTTAAAGAAATTGTATTTGTTAAATATGTACTACAAACTTAGTAGT
Features (pLannotate 1.2.2; 40 found; start..end, strand, type, name):
    377..634     +  LTR            5' LTR (truncated): truncated 5' long terminal repeat (LTR) from HIV-1
    681..806     +  misc_feature   HIV-1 Ψ: packaging signal of human immunodeficiency virus type 1
    790..1128    +  CDS            HIV-1 gag (fragment): gag protein from human immunodeficiency virus 1; gag
   1303..1536    +  misc_feature   RRE: The Rev response element (RRE) of HIV-1 allows for Rev-dependent mRNA export from the nucleus to the cytoplasm.
   1913..2013    +  CDS            Rev (fragment): human immunodeficiency virus 1 (HIV-1) Rev protein; rev; enhances nuclear export of unspliced and incompletely spliced viral mRNAs
   2058..2175    +  misc_feature   cPPT/CTS: central polypurine tract and central termination sequence of HIV-1
   2230..2500    +  protein_bind   tetracycline response element: contains seven copies of the tetracycline operator tetO tetracycline repressor TetR
   2511..2528    +  misc_feature   MCS (fragment): pUC18/19 multiple cloning site
   2533..2571    +  promoter       minimal CMV promoter: human cytomegalovirus (CMV) immediate early promoter
   2701..2725    +  protein_bind   attB1: mutant version of attB; recombination site for the Gateway® BP reaction BP Clonase™
   2731..6435    +  CDS            TAOK2: TAOK2_HUMAN - Also known as KIAA0881, MAP3K17, PSK, PSK1. Experimental evidence at protein level: Swiss-Prot protein existence level 1. Serine/threonine-protein kinase involved in different processes such as membrane blebbing and apoptotic bodies formation DNA damage response and MAPK14/p38 MAPK stress-activated MAPK cascade. Phosphorylates itself, MBP, activated MAPK8, MAP2K3, MAP2K6 and tubulins. Activates the MAPK14/p38 MAPK signaling pathway through the specific activation and phosphorylation of the upstream MAP2K3 and MAP2K6 kinases. In response to DNA damage, involved in the G2/M transit
   6437..6461    -  protein_bind   attB2: mutant version of attB; recombination site for the Gateway® BP reaction BP Clonase™
   6514..6579    +  CDS            3xFLAG: three tandem FLAG® epitope tags, followed by an enterokinase cleavage site
   6656..6691    +  promoter       PGK promoter (fragment): mouse phosphoglycerate kinase 1 promoter
   6709..6764    +  promoter       UbC promoter (fragment): human ubiquitin C promoter
   6777..6832    +  promoter       UbC promoter (fragment): human ubiquitin C promoter
   6843..8021    +  promoter       EF-1α promoter: strong constitutive promoter for human elongation factor EF-1α
   8035..8084    +  promoter       UbC promoter (fragment): human ubiquitin C promoter
   8091..8124    -  protein_bind   loxP: Cre-mediated recombination occurs in the 8-bp core sequence (GCATACAT). Cre recombinase
   8131..8828    +  CDS            rtTA3 (fragment): reverse tetracycline transactivator 3 activates expression from Tet-responsive promoters in the presence of doxycycline
   8758..8868    +  CDS            VP48: 3 tandem repeats of the minimal activation domain of herpes simplex virus VP16 (Cheng et al., 2013)
   9041..9503    +  misc_feature   IRES: internal ribosome entry site (IRES) of the encephalomyocarditis virus (EMCV)
   9536..10135   +  CDS            PuroR: puromycin N-acetyltransferase; pac from Streptomyces alboniger; confers resistance to puromycin
  10134..10401   +  CDS            NeoR/KanR (fragment): aminoglycoside phosphotransferase confers resistance to neomycin, kanamycin, and G418 (Geneticin®)
  10429..10512   +  CDS            large T antigen (fragment): large T antigen from SV40 (simian virus 40)
  10546..10566   +  misc_feature   MCS (fragment): pBluescript multiple cloning site
  10578..11166   +  misc_feature   WPRE: woodchuck hepatitis virus posttranscriptional regulatory element
  11174..11239   +  CDS            nef (fragment): NEF_HV1Z2 - Experimental evidence at protein level: Swiss-Prot protein existence level 1. Extracellular Nef protein targets CD4(+) T-lymphocytes for apoptosis by interacting with CXCR4 surface receptors. From Human immunodeficiency virus type 1 group M subtype D (isolate Z2/CDC-Z34) (HIV-1).
  11241..11474   +  LTR            3' LTR (ΔU3): self-inactivating 3' long terminal repeat (LTR) from HIV-1
  11679..11783   +  promoter       AmpR promoter: bla
  11784..12644   +  CDS            AmpR: β-lactamase; bla; confers resistance to ampicillin, carbenicillin, and related antibiotics
  12815..13403   +  rep_origin     ori: high-copy-number ColE1/pMB1/pBR322/pUC origin of replication
  13586..13640   +  CDS            lacI (fragment): lac repressor; lacI; The lac repressor binds to the lac operator to inhibit transcription in E. coli. This inhibition can be relieved by adding lactose or isopropyl-β-D-thiogalactopyranoside (IPTG).
  13646..13739   +  rep_origin     SV40 ori (fragment): SV40 origin of replication
  13764..13801   +  CDS            lacI (fragment): lac repressor; lacI; The lac repressor binds to the lac operator to inhibit transcription in E. coli. This inhibition can be relieved by adding lactose or isopropyl-β-D-thiogalactopyranoside (IPTG).
  13814..13835   +  protein_bind   CAP binding site: CAP binding activates transcription in the presence of cAMP. E. coli catabolite activator protein
  13850..13880   +  promoter       lac promoter: promoter for the E. coli lac operon
  13884..13906   +  protein_bind   lac operator (fragment): The lac repressor binds to the lac operator to inhibit transcription in E. coli. This inhibition can be relieved by adding lactose or isopropyl-β-D-thiogalactopyranoside (IPTG). lac repressor encoded by lacI
  13938..14021   +  polyA_signal   SV40 poly(A) signal (fragment): SV40 polyadenylation signal
  14188..329     +  CDS            nef (fragment) (across the origin): NEF_HV1BR - Experimental evidence at protein level: Swiss-Prot protein existence level 1. Extracellular Nef protein targets CD4(+) T-lymphocytes for apoptosis by interacting with CXCR4 surface receptors (PubMed:14990729). From Human immunodeficiency virus type 1 group M subtype B (isolate BRU/LAI) (HIV-1).
