[The description below was written by a language model from this plasmid's Addgene catalogue record and pLannotate feature annotations shown in this document.]
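Description:
pINDUCER21-puro_TAOK2 is a 14.2 kb all-in-one, doxycycline-inducible lentiviral expression plasmid built on the pINDUCER21 backbone and carrying human TAOK2, a serine/threonine kinase also known as MAP3K17 or PSK. It is propagated in E. coli through a high-copy ColE1/pUC-type origin with ampicillin selection (AmpR/β-lactamase). The lentiviral transfer region is HIV-1 derived. It comprises a truncated 5' LTR, the Ψ packaging signal with a gag fragment, the RRE for Rev-dependent nuclear export, the cPPT/CTS, a WPRE to enhance transcript expression, and a self-inactivating ΔU3 3' LTR. The vector can therefore be packaged into virus and integrated into mammalian cells.

The payload consists of two units. The first is a tetracycline response element with seven tetO copies joined to a minimal CMV promoter, which drives the TAOK2 open reading frame. The insert was introduced by Gateway recombination and is flanked by attB1 and attB2, with a 3xFLAG epitope annotated just downstream of attB2, consistent with the catalogued C-terminal tag for detection or immunoprecipitation. The second is a constitutive cassette annotated as an EF-1α promoter bordered by short UbC and PGK promoter fragments and followed by a loxP site. It expresses the reverse transactivator rtTA3, followed by an EMCV IRES and the puromycin N-acetyltransferase gene. Transduced cells can thus be selected with puromycin while constitutively producing rtTA3, which activates the TRE only when doxycycline is present. Small NeoR, SV40 and lac fragments appear to be cloning remnants. The construct is intended for generating stable cell lines with doxycycline-controlled TAOK2 expression, and the associated publication concerns TAOK2 as a modulator of Hippo signalling.
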