Addgene plasmid #172979: pINDUCER21-puro_TAOK2
Purpose: doxycycline-inducible expression of TAOK2
Depositing lab: Michael Wehr. Depositing organization: Klinikum der Ludwig Maximilians-Universitaet Muenchen. Publication: Comprehensive split TEV based protein-protein interaction screening reveals TAOK2 as a key modulator of Hippo signalling to limit growth. Ma X, Mandausch FJ, Wu Y, Sahoo VK, Ma W, Leoni G, Hostiuc M, Wintgens JP, Qiu J, Kannaiyan N, Rossner MJ, Wehr MC. Cell Signal. 2024 Jan;113:110917. doi: 10.1016/j.cellsig.2023.110917. Epub 2023 Oct 7. PubMed 37813295.
Backbone
  Vector backbone: pINDUCER21
  Vector type: Mammalian Expression, Lentiviral
  Selectable markers: Puromycin
Growth in bacteria
  Bacterial resistance: Ampicillin, 100 μg/mL
  Growth temperature: 37°C
  Growth strain: NEB Stable
  Copy number: High Copy
Gene/Insert
  Gene/Insert name: TAOK2
  Species: H. sapiens (human)
  Entrez Gene: TAOK2 (a.k.a. MAP3K17, PSK, PSK1, PSK1-BETA, TAO1, TAO2, Tao2beta)
  Tag / fusion protein: 3xFLAG (C terminal on insert)
  Cloning method: Gateway Cloning
Terms and licenses: Academic/Nonprofit Terms; Industry Terms: Not Available to Industry
How to cite: pINDUCER21-puro_TAOK2 was a gift from Michael Wehr (Addgene plasmid # 172979 ; http://n2t.net/addgene:172979 ; RRID:Addgene_172979)
